>Addgene plasmid #1675 | L4752 | depositor full sequence | sequence record 285 | Author sequence
AAGCTTGCATGCCTGCAGGTCGACTCTAGACCGCGGTTTTGGCGCGGATCCCCGGGATTGGCCAAAGGAC
CCAAAGGTATGTTTCGAATGATACTAACATAACATAGAACATTTTCAGGAGGACCCTTGGAGGGTACCTA
ATTTGATCGATAATATGTACATATTTTGTTATTCGTTCCGGTATCGTACCTCCACCTACCATAAATCCCA
TACCCTACATCTTTATCGATTTTTTGCAAATTACGAGCGTTGTAGGGGGCGGAGCGATAGGTCCTATAGG
TTTTGGTATATCATCATTCATTCATTCATTGGTACATTCATTTACCCACCTTCCTCTTTCTGAGCTTCTC
TGGAGTTCTGTGCTTCCTTTTTCCCTTATCTTTATACTGTAATTTTTAACTTTCAGGCATTGATTGGATC
CTATCGATTCGCGGCCGCTGTACACCCGGGTGCCCTATAGTGAGTCGTATTGGTACCGGTAGAAAAAATG
AGTAAAGGAGAAGAACTTTTCACTGGAGTTGTCCCAATTCTTGTTGAATTAGATGGTGATGTTAATGGGC
ACAAATTTTCTGTCAGTGGAGAGGGTGAAGGTGATGCAACATACGGAAAACTTACCCTTAAATTTATTTG
CACTACTGGAAAACTACCTGTTCCATGGGTAAGTTTAAACATATATATACTAACTAACCCTGATTATTTA
AATTTTCAGCCAACACTTGTCACTACTTTCTCATGGGGCGTTCAATGCTTCTCGAGATACCCAGATCATA
TGAAACAGCATGACTTTTTCAAGAGTGCCATGCCCGAAGGTTATGTACAGGAAAGAACTATATTTTTCAA
AGATGACGGGAACTACAAGACACGTAAGTTTAAACAGTTCGGTACTAACTAACCATACATATTTAAATTT
TCAGGTGCTGAAGTCAAGTTTGAAGGTGATACCCTTGTTAATAGAATCGAGTTAAAAGGTATTGATTTTA
AAGAAGATGGAAACATTCTTGGACACAAATTGGAATACAACTATATTTCACACAACGTATACATCACTGC
CGACAAACAAAAGAATGGGATCAAAGCGGTAAGTTTAAACATGATTTTACTAACTAACTAATCTGATTTA
AATTTTCAGAACTTCAAAATTAGACACAACATTGAAGATGGAAGCGTTCAACTAGCAGACCATTATCAAC
AAAATACTCCAATTGGCGATGGCCCTGTCCTTTTACCAGACAACCATTACCTGTCCACACAATCTGCCCT
TTCGAAAGATCCCAACGAAAAGAGAGACCACATGGTCCTTCTTGAGTTTGTAACAGCTGCTGGGATTACA
CATGGCATGGATGAACTATACAAATAGCATTCGTAGAATTGTAAGTTTAAACTTTCTCATACTAACTAAC
GCGCTCTATTTAAATTTTCAGAATTCCAACTGAGCGCCGGTCGCTACCATTACCAACTTGTCTGGTGTCA
AAAATAATAGGGGCCGCTGTCATCAGAGTAAGTTTAAACTGAGTTCTACTAACTAACGAGTAATATTTAA
ATTTTCAGCATCTCGCGCCCGTGCCTCTGACTTCTAAGTCCAATTACTCTTCAACATCCCTACATGCTCT
TTCTCCCTGTGCTCCCACCCCCTATTTTTGTTATTATCAAAAAACTTCTCTTAATTTCTTTGTTTTTTAG
CTTCTTTTAAGTCACCTCTAACAATGAAATTGTGTAGATTCAAAAATAGAATTAATTCGTAATAAAAAGT
CGAAAAAAATTGTGCTCCCTCCCCCCATTAATAATAATTCTATCCCAAAATCTACACAATGTTCTGTGTA
CACTTCTTATGTTTTTTACTTCTGATAAATTTTTTTGAAACATCATAGAAAAAACCGCACACAAAATACC
TTATCATATGTTACGTTTCAGTTTATGACCGCAATTTTTATTTCTTCGCACGTCTGGGCCTCTCATGACG
TCAAATCATGCTCATCGTGAAAAAGTTTTGGAGTATTTTTGGAATTTTTCAATCAAGTGAAAGTTTATGA
AATTAATTTTCCTGCTTTTGCTTTTTGGGGTTTCCCCTATTGTTTGTCAAGATTTCGAGGACGGCGTTTT
TCTTGCTAAAATCACAAGTATTGATGAGCACGATGCAAGAAAGATCGGAAGAAGGTTTGGGTTTGAGGCT
CAGTGGAAGGTGAGTAGAAGTTGATAATTTGAAAGTGGAGTAGTGTCTATGGGGTTTTTGCCTTAAATGA
CAGAATACATTCCCAATATACCAAACATAACTGTTTCCTACTAGTAAAAAATAAGCAAAGAAATTAGGCG
AACGATGAGAATTGTCCTCGCTTGGGCCCAAAAGGCCTTTTTTTTTTGGCGCCGACGTCAGGTGGCACTT
TTCGGGGAAATGTGCGCGGAACCCCTATTTGTTTATTTTTCTAAATACATTCAAATATGTATCCGCTCAT
GAGACAATAACCCTGATAAATGCTTCAATAATATTGAAAAAGGAAGAGTATGAGTATTCAACATTTCCGT
GTCGCCCTTATTCCCTTTTTTGCGGCATTTTGCCTTCCTGTTTTTGCTCACCCAGAAACGCTGGTGAAAG
TAAAAGATGCTGAAGATCAGTTGGGTGCACGAGTGGGTTACATCGAACTGGATCTCAACAGCGGTAAGAT
CCTTGAGAGTTTTCGCCCCGAAGAACGTTTTCCAATGATGAGCACTTTTAAAGTTCTGCTATGTGGCGCG
GTATTATCCCGTATTGACGCCGGGCAAGAGCAACTCGGTCGCCGCATACACTATTCTCAGAATGACTTGG
TTGAGTACTCACCAGTCACAGAAAAGCATCTTACGGATGGCATGACAGTAAGAGAATTATGCAGTGCTGC
CATAACCATGAGTGATAACACTGCGGCCAACTTACTTCTGACAACGATCGGAGGACCGAAGGAGCTAACC
GCTTTTTTGCACAACATGGGGGATCATGTAACTCGCCTTGATCGTTGGGAACCGGAGCTGAATGAAGCCA
TACCAAACGACGAGCGTGACACCACGATGCCTGTAGCAATGGCAACAACGTTGCGCAAACTATTAACTGG
CGAACTACTTACTCTAGCTTCCCGGCAACAATTAATAGACTGGATGGAGGCGGATAAAGTTGCAGGACCA
CTTCTGCGCTCGGCCCTTCCGGCTGGCTGGTTTATTGCTGATAAATCTGGAGCCGGTGAGCGTGGGTCTC
GCGGTATCATTGCAGCACTGGGGCCAGATGGTAAGCCCTCCCGTATCGTAGTTATCTACACGACGGGGAG
TCAGGCAACTATGGATGAACGAAATAGACAGATCGCTGAGATAGGTGCCTCACTGATTAAGCATTGGTAA
CTGTCAGACCAAGTTTACTCATATATACTTTAGATTGATTTAAAACTTCATTTTTAATTTAAAAGGATCT
AGGTGAAGATCCTTTTTGATAATCTCATGACCAAAATCCCTTAACGTGAGTTTTCGTTCCACTGAGCGTC
AGACCCCGTAGAAAAGATCAAAGGATCTTCTTGAGATCCTTTTTTTCTGCGCGTAATCTGCTGCTTGCAA
ACAAAAAAACCACCGCTACCAGCGGTGGTTTGTTTGCCGGATCAAGAGCTACCAACTCTTTTTCCGAAGG
TAACTGGCTTCAGCAGAGCGCAGATACCAAATACTGTCCTTCTAGTGTAGCCGTAGTTAGGCCACCACTT
CAAGAACTCTGTAGCACCGCCTACATACCTCGCTCTGCTAATCCTGTTACCAGTGGCTGCTGCCAGTGGC
GATAAGTCGTGTCTTACCGGGTTGGACTCAAGACGATAGTTACCGGATAAGGCGCAGCGGTCGGGCTGAA
CGGGGGGTTCGTGCACACAGCCCAGCTTGGAGCGAACGACCTACACCGAACTGAGATACCTACAGCGTGA
GCATTGAGAAAGCGCCACGCTTCCCGAAGGGAGAAAGGCGGACAGGTATCCGGTAAGCGGCAGGGTCGGA
ACAGGAGAGCGCACGAGGGAGCTTCCAGGGGGAAACGCCTGGTATCTTTATAGTCCTGTCGGGTTTCGCC
ACCTCTGACTTGAGCGTCGATTTTTGTGATGCTCGTCAGGGGGGCGGAGCCTATGGAAAAACGCCAGCAA
CGCGGCCTTTTTACGGTTCCTGGCCTTTTGCTGGCCTTTTGCTCACATGTTCTTTCCTGCGTTATCCCCT
GATTCTGTGGATAACCGTATTACCGCCTTTGAGTGAGCTGATACCGCTCGCCGCAGCCGAACGACCGAGC
GCAGCGAGTCAGTGAGCGAGGAAGCGGAAGAGCGCCCAATACGCAAACCGCCTCTCCCCGCGCGTTGGCC
GATTCATTAATGCAGCTGGCACGACAGGTTTCCCGACTGGAAAGCGGGCAGTGAGCGCAACGCAATTAAT
GTGAGTTAGCTCACTCATTAGGCACCCCAGGCTTTACACTTTATGCTTCCGGCTCGTATGTTGTGTGGAA
TTGTGAGCGGATAACAATTTCACACAGGAAACAGCTATGACCATGATTACGCCAAGCTGTAAGTTTAAAC
ATGATCTTACTAACTAACTATTCTCATTTAAATTTTCAGAGCTTAAAAATGGCTGAAATCACTCACAACG
ATGGATACGCTAACAACTTGGAAATGAAAT
Features (pLannotate 1.2.2; 11 found; start..end, strand, type, name):
      1..30      -  misc_feature   MCS (fragment): pUC18/19 multiple cloning site
    454..471     -  promoter       T7 promoter (fragment): promoter for bacteriophage T7 RNA polymerase
    488..1354    +  CDS            W7: W7 is a basic (constitutively fluorescent) cyan fluorescent protein published in 1996, derived from Aequorea victoria.
   2027..2179    +  CDS            aex-5 (fragment): AEX5_CAEEL - Also known as kpc-3 From Caenorhabditis elegans.
   2395..2499    +  promoter       AmpR promoter: bla
   2500..3360    +  CDS            AmpR: β-lactamase; bla; confers resistance to ampicillin, carbenicillin, and related antibiotics
   3531..4119    +  rep_origin     ori: high-copy-number ColE1/pMB1/pBR322/pUC origin of replication
   4302..4394    +  CDS            lacI (fragment): lac repressor; lacI; The lac repressor binds to the lac operator to inhibit transcription in E. coli. This inhibition can be relieved by adding lactose or isopropyl-β-D-thiogalactopyranoside (IPTG).
   4407..4428    +  protein_bind   CAP binding site: CAP binding activates transcription in the presence of cAMP. E. coli catabolite activator protein
   4443..4473    +  promoter       lac promoter: promoter for the E. coli lac operon
   4481..4497    +  protein_bind   lac operator: The lac repressor binds to the lac operator to inhibit transcription in E. coli. This inhibition can be relieved by adding lactose or isopropyl-β-D-thiogalactopyranoside (IPTG). lac repressor encoded by lacI
