[The description below was written by a language model from this plasmid's Addgene catalogue record and pLannotate feature annotations shown in this document.]
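Description:
L4752 (miniprep designation pPD134.96) is an empty-backbone C. elegans expression vector from the 1999 Fire Lab Vector Kit, about 4.65 kb in size. The parental backbone is recorded as unknown, but the annotated features are those of a pUC-type plasmid: a high-copy ColE1/pMB1 origin of replication, an ampicillin resistance gene (β-lactamase) with its own promoter, and remnants of the lac region (a lacI fragment, CAP binding site, lac promoter and operator) adjoining a fragment of the pUC18/19 multiple cloning site. It is propagated in E. coli under ampicillin selection; no worm selectable marker is recorded.

The payload is a cyan fluorescent reporter rather than a gene of interest. The listed modules include GFP segments carrying Y66W, N146I, M153T and V163A substitutions, which matches the feature table's identification of the coding region as the W7 cyan variant of Aequorea victoria GFP. This coding sequence is interrupted by several synthetic introns (the IVS elements), a Fire-vector design feature intended to improve expression in worms. Upstream, the record lists pes-10-derived elements (pes10UAS-270 and pes10Tsa), which suggest a pes-10 basal promoter arrangement of the type used for testing enhancer fragments inserted at the upstream cloning site, although the record does not state this use explicitly. A T7 promoter fragment lies just before the reporter, annotated on the opposite strand. The module list is truncated, so downstream elements are not fully documented. A short match to C. elegans aex-5 after the reporter is annotated, but its role is not explained. The vector most plausibly serves to build CFP transcriptional reporters in transgenic worms.
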