Addgene plasmid #1675: L4752
Purpose: (Empty Backbone)
Depositing lab: Andrew Fire. Depositing organization: Carnegie Institution for Science.
Backbone
  Vector backbone: Unknown
  Backbone size (bp): 4656
  Vector type: Worm Expression
Growth in bacteria
  Bacterial resistance: Ampicillin, 100 μg/mL
  Growth temperature: 37°C
  Growth strain: DH5alpha
  Copy number: Unknown
Gene/Insert
  Gene/Insert name: None
  Tag / fusion protein: IVSA, pes10UAS-270, pes10Tsa, T7p, gfpN, IVSR, gfpY66W, IVSS, gfpN146I, gfpM153T, gfpV163A, IVST, gfpC, IVSM, IVSL, deco...
  Cloning method: Restriction Enzyme
Terms and licenses: Academic/Nonprofit Terms; Industry Terms: Not Available to Industry
Depositor comments: See Fire Lab Vector Kit Documentation 1999. Fire Lab Miniprep Number pPD134.96, Ligation number L4752.
How to cite: L4752 was a gift from Andrew Fire (Addgene plasmid # 1675 ; http://n2t.net/addgene:1675 ; RRID:Addgene_1675)
