>Addgene plasmid #1675 | L4752 | addgene partial sequence | sequence record 16807 | 1675_m13reverse
AGGNGTTAACATGGATCTTACTAACTAACTATTCTCATTTAAATTTTCAGAGCTTAAAAATGGCTGAAAT
CACTCACAACGATGGATACGCTAACAACTTGGAAATGAAATAAGCTTGCATGCCTGCAGGTCGACTCTAG
ACCGCGGTTTTGGCGCGGATCCCCGGGATTGGCCAAAGGACCCAAAGGTATGTTTCGAATGATACTAACA
TAACATAGAACATTTTCAGGAGGACCCTTGGAGGGTACCTAATTTGATCGATAATATGTACATATTTTGT
TATTCGTTCCGGTATCGTACCTCCACCTACCATAAATCCCATACCCTACATCTTTATCGATTTTTTGCAA
ATTACGAGCGTTGTAGGGGGCGGAGCGATAGGTCCTATAGGTTTTGGTATATCATCATTCATTCATTCAT
TGGTACATTCATTTACCCACCTTCCTCTTTCTGAGCTTCTCTGGAGTTCTGTGCTTCCTTTTTCCCTTAT
CTTTATACTGTAATTTTTAACTTTCAGGCATTGATTGGATCCTATCGATTCGCGGCCGCTGTACACCCGG
GTGCCCTATAGTGAGTCGTATTGGTACCGGTAGAAAAAATGAGTAAAGGAGAAGAACTTTTCACTGGAGT
TGTCCCAATTCTTGTTGAATTAGATGGTGATGTTAATGGGCACAAATTTTCTGTCAGTGGAGAGGGTGAA
GGTGATGCAACATACGGAAAACTTACCCTTAAATTTATTTGCACTACTGGAAAACTACCTGTTCCATGGG
TAAGTTTAAACATATATATACTAACTAACCCTGATTATTTAAATTTTCAGCCAACACTTGTCACTACTTT
CTCATGGGGCGTTCAATGCTTCTCGAGATACCCAGATCATATGAAACAGCATGACTTTTTCAAGAGTGCC
ATGCCCGAAGGTTATGTACAGGAAAGAACTATATTTTTCCAAAGATGACGGGAACTACAAGACCGTAAGT
TTAAACAGTTCGGGACTAACTAACCATACATATTTAAATTTTCAGGGGCTGAAGTCAGTTTGGAAGGNGA
NACCCNTGNTAATAGAATCCAGTTAAAAGGNATGGATTTTAAAGAAGANGGAAACATTCTNGGACCAAAT
TGGAAAACACTATTTTCCCCACNNAAACCTCCCTGCCNAAAAAAAAANAAGGGATCAAGGGGGAAGTTNA
ACCGNATTTACAACCAACCAACCGAATNAANTTTCCAANCTCCNAATAACCNCNTGGAAAAGGNGGGTCC
CTNGCNACCNTTTCCAAAANCCCCNNGGGNGGNCNGNNTTNAAAAAANATTTTGGCNCAATTGNCTTNAA
AACAAAAAAAAACANGNNCTTTAGTGAACCNGGGNAACCGGGGGAAAANAAAACCCAAAGGNTAACTCCC
AACCGCCNTTTTNAACCNGGC
